>Addgene plasmid #110876 | KG#81 | depositor full sequence | sequence record 208483 | Full sequence
AAGCTTGGGCTGCAGGTCGGCTATAATAAGTTCTTGAATAAAATAATTTTCCCGACAAAACATGAGTATT
TCTTTCGAAAATAAAAGTGCAGGCTAATTAGAGATTATTCTGTAATTAACTGCATAATTTGTCACGTGCC
ATAGTTTTACATTCCACTACGTCATAGTTCTTAAAATACTAATCTCCTGAAAATAGAAGTAGGTGAAGAA
AGTTTAATTATCAGTTCTAAAATGACAATTGATCTTTGGAATATGTTCTGAAACTACCGATCATTGAACA
GATGCTATTTGAATGATATAGAATTGTATATTTGCAATTTCTGAAACGCGTTCTTAAAGGCACACAGATT
AATTCAAAAGGGTCTGGCCGCAAAAAGGTTTATGGTGGCCGATTTTGAGTTTTGTGTGTGATTGCTTTTT
CACAATCAGTGTTTTCAGGATTATGTGATGAACTAGATCTTCAAGTTTCGTTACATTTCATATGTTTTCG
GAACTCACGAAGTACATATTGGGTATTGTGCTCAAAAAATTCAGCAATCAGCTTCGCTCCGCTGACTTTA
GAACCCAAAAAAATAGTATGGCCAAACTGACTGTGTTACGATCATTTCAATTTTTCAATACATATTTAAG
ATTTCTAAGAGTAAGAAGGTCAAAAACTGTTCTGGAATACATATATATTTTTCAGGTTACAATTAGTCAA
AAAGTGCACTGAAATATACGTTTTAATTTCACGAATAACCCAATTAGTTCAATGTATTTTTGGTCAACCA
ACGTTAAAGTTTGGCTTCCAACCAATTATCATTTCTGATCAACCACAATGTTTTTTCTTTATCTGCAAGT
TAATTTTTTATTTTTATCCAGATGTTTGGCATATTTTTCAATTCTTCACTAGCGCCCACTTCTTGCACTT
CCGGCGCCCTGAATCTAATGCATCTGTTGCAAGAATTGAAAGACCAATCAACACATTGTTTTCTTCACGA
GATACTGAAGAAAATGAATAAAAACAGAGAAAAAGAGCCATGTGATTAGTGACAACTGTTGCTAACAGAT
ACCATAGCTTGGACTTGGTACGTGATGGCAACGTATGGGTCAACAAAAATGATTGCAGAGGGGGTGCAAA
ACAGTCAAGTCGAGAAAATATGAAAAACAGAAAACAAAGAACAGAAAAATGGGTTTGAGAGTCAGTATAA
TTTATAAAAGAAAAATTGTACATAGAAATTAACCATTTTTGTAGAAGAAGTTATTTTTCAAGCATCGTTA
AAAATTATTCAAAGCACCTTATTTCATATTTAATTTTAAACATGGTTAAATGAACAACACGGTGCGCAAT
CAGGAAAACTTGAAATCTGAAACTGTTGTTGTGATCTTCTTCGCAACTGTTCAGATAGCACTAGTGTAAT
GTTAAGAGTGCGCGAATATAATGGAATATAATGGATCACACCTCCTGCCATCAGGTAAACGTCTCTGTTA
TCACATATTTCCAACTATTAAATTTTTACCTTTTACAGTTTTACATTTTTTTGAAAAAAGTAACTTTTTG
TCTTCAAAATCCCTGACGAAAATATCAAATATTTTAATCGAGACTGCAGAGGAACCGATTGATGATTTGG
AAAATCCAGCTTTACCTGTGTAAGAACTGAAAAGTTTCATAACCCTAGGGTATTCCCAGTTACATTCCCC
ACTGGCTAACAATAGCACCCAGTTTTTCATCACCTTTCTTCAAATTTCTCGGCGATTTGTTAAAAACAAA
ATTTGTGTCCCTTCTCTGATATCTCTATGTCTCTAAACACAAGTTCATCGGAAAACGAAGGAGGGTAGGT
GTTGGTTGGGCTCCCGAAGTGAAAATAGAAGAGCAAGAATAGAATATTAGAGAGAGAGTGCAGAGAGGGC
GGGATAGCTCCCGGGATTCCGTTTTCTTCTTCTTTATCTTCAACGATGATGTGTGTGCGTGTTGTATAGA
TTCTGTTGCTCCCCCACAACTCGCTCCGAAGGCTCAATACAATTCAATTGATATTGGAGGAGAGCCTACC
GGAGTGGGAGGATAAGAAGAAACATAAGAAGAAGAAGAAGAAGAAGCATGCTTCTGGTTTTTGATGCTAT
GAAAACGGCACAAAAAGATGATTGAGGTCCCTTTTCAATACCTTCTCTCATCTTTCAAATCCCATTGAAA
CCTAAAACTTCTCACCACGCTTTACCATTGTTCTCCAAAAACTTATAGCAATGTCTATAACTTTTTTATC
TCTGAAAAGCAGTGTTCCATTTTTCTTTTTCCTATTTTATTTCAATTGTTTCTCACATTTCGTTTGGATT
CTTTGCTTGTCAACCAGCTTCTTCTTCCACTTTTACCGTCTAATTTTCAGGGCAGGGAGCCATCAAACCC
ACGACCACTAGATCCATCTAGAGGATCCCCGGGATTGGCCAAAGGACCCAAAGGTATGTTTCGAATGATA
CTAACATAACATAGAACATTTTCAGGAGGACCCTTGGCTAGCGTCGACGGTACCGGTAAAAATGGACGAC
GATGTCGGTGAACGAACACCGGCTCTCGGTGGTTCATGTGGACCATCAGTTCGTGCACACAGTAGTTCCC
CAAGACGTGTTCCATTATTTGAGAGAGCATCTGCTAGATGGTGGAATCCTCAATTTCGATCTGCAACACT
AGAAGCTCAATATTGGAAGTGTAGTTTCAGTCAGTTAAGAGATCGATTTCGTTCTGGATTAATATATATT
GCCGTTGTAATTGCCGCTTGGACACTTTATTTAGCTTTATTCGATAGAACTTTTATTCAGCATTGGATCG
TTTCACTATGCCTCTGTGCCATTATTTTCGCGATGTTTGCCTTCACGGCGTGCGCCGCTCAATACCAAAG
GTTCTACATGCCAACCTCATTTCTATGCACTTTTTTGATATGCCTTGTCACGTTGCTCATCTTCTCCGCA
GAGAATCAAGCTGCGTTTATGACTCCAGTTGCAAGTCTTGCCACAAGTTTTCAGGTCGTTCTCCTGATCT
ACACAGTCATTCCACTGCCACTCTATTTATGTATACTCATCGGAATAATCTACTCAATCCTATTTGAGAT
TCTCAACAAGAACAAAATTGGTCTTGAAGAGGCCGGATACATTAAGCTTGTCCTTCACGCTGGTGTCCAT
TTACTCGGTGTCCATTTGTTCATTTTAACTCAAGTGCGACAGAGGAAAACGTTTCTGAAAGTGGGACAAT
CGATGTTGGCAAGAAAGGATCTAGAGTTGGAGACACAGTTTAAAGATCATATGATTCAGTCTGTGATGTC
TAAAAAGGTAGCTGATGAATTACTGAAAGATGCATCAGAACTTCGCCGACCTTCTGCTTCCAACGACTCA
AACTGCCGAACTTCAAATGCTACACAAGTTGACCAGCCCCTTGCCAAGATGGTACCTGAATACCGAAAGT
TCCGTCCATTTACGATGAATCTCATGACAAATGTGTCGATTCTGTTTGCGGATATTGCTGGGTTTACTAA
AATGTCATCAAATAAATCTGCCGACGAACTTGTCAATCTGCTCAATGATCTTTTTGGAAGATTCGATACT
TTGTGTCGATTGAGAGGATTAGAGAAGATTTCAACTTTGGGAGATTGTTACTATTGTGTTGCTGGATGTC
CTGAACCATGTGATGATCATGCATGCAGAACAGTCGAAATGGGTCTCGACATGATTGTTGCAATCCGCCA
ATTTGATATTGATCGTGGACAAGAAGTGAATATGCGTGTGGGAATTCATACAGGAAAAGTAATGTGCGGA
ATGGTTGGAACAAAAAGATTCAAATTCGATGTGTTCTCAAACGATGTCACACTGGCAAATGAGATGGAAT
CTTCTGGTGTTGCTGGAAGAGTTCACGTTTCCGAAGCAACTGCAAAACTTTTGAAAGGGCTTTATGAAAT
TGAAGAGGGACCGGATTATGATGGTCCATTGAGGATGCAAGTTCAGGGAACTGAACGTCGTGTTAAACCA
GAAAGCATGAAGACTTTCTTTATCAAAGGACGTATTAATGATGGTGTAGAAGAAGAAGTGATGCAAGTTC
AGGAAGTTGAGAGCCTTCACAGTCAGAAAAGCAGTAAAAAGTCGACTCTAAAACAGAAATGGGCGGAAAA
GTTGAAAATGAACCACACAAATTCTTATCCAATGCGAGCCGCTGCACGTGAAGGAGGTGGAAGTTTGAGA
ATAAAATTGGCAGAGAGAAATAGAAGTACACAGTTACTGCCAAAAGAATCAAATTCAATTTGTATAATGG
AAGATAACCGAAAGTCAGCATCACTTCAAGCATTGGCAACGAATAATTTTAATGGAAGTAATACAGATAC
AAATAACACTTATAGTGAACGTGGAGTTGCTGGAAGTGTTAGTAAGAAGTCTGTAGCTGGAAGTGAAAGT
AATAGTATAAAAGGAAGTAGAAGCAGTGGACTACAATTATCTCTACAAGATGGAAATTCTGATTTAAATT
CAGTTGGAGGTTTGGATACTGCAATCAGTCACCATCACAATGCAGCATCTCTCACTCGATTTGATACTGA
TAACAATTTTGATCAGCGTTTGGCAATGGTAATTGGACAAGGAGAAGGAGGATTTGATAAAGGATTTTGG
AATCATCATGATAGTTTGAATAAGTGGACTCTTCGATTTAATGAAAAGGACGTTGAAGAGGAATATCGAG
CTCATTTTGTGGATTCATCGGAAAGATATACGGCATCAAAGAAAGGTCATGTTGAAAGACATAAAGATTT
GATGGAACAAGGTGGAGAAAAAGATGGAATTACTGGATCAACGGTCAACAAGTATAGATATTCAGGAGTC
TTCATCGATATAATTGTTGCCACGTTGATATTTGTAATATCGGGTGCAGTTGCAATTATGTCTGTCCGTC
CATTCCCATTATCACTCATTGCATACTTCCCATTTGCTGCTGCAATTCTCATTCTTACAATTGTCCTTAT
TGGTCTTCCACTTCTCGCCCGTAAAAAATCATTCCAATGTGCAAATCAATGGATGCCACGTCATCTCATC
GGTCTTCTTCTGATCTTTCTTCCAATCGGTGTCGCAATCTGTATCATGCCATTGTGCCAAAGTGGAGACT
GTGCAAATGTAATTCTGAACTACCGTCTTGCATTCAGTTATGTCACCATTCTTGCCATATTCGCTCATTG
CAACTTCTCCCAATTAGCTGCCTGGCCAAAAACTACTGCTGCAGTATTTATCGGACTTCTCCACATTGCT
GGAGTTTTCTACTGCGAATTCAATTTGAAACACTTAGTTGAAGAGCAAGACACCTGCAACGTGACAGCAA
TCATGATTCCACCAATTCGCAAAGGTCTGAACTACACAATTGCATTGAACTCGACATCTGCAAGAACATT
ATCTCAAGATTTTGGATCTCCATTATTCATTTGGGAGCTGCTTCTGGATGTGATCCTGTCGATTGTTCTA
GTTGCATTCCTTAATTATCAGTTCGAAACCGCATTCCGTATGTCATTCTTTGGAGATGTTCAAGCTCGTC
GGGACACTGAAAGAATGCAAATCGTGCGTGATCAAGCCGATTGGCTCCTGAATAACGTGATCCCAGCCCA
CGCAGTAGAAAGTCTTAAAACGGATACCAAATACAGTGAAAACCATGAAACAGTTGGTGTACTGTTCGCT
TCAATCACTAATTGGAATGATATGTATGAAGAGAATTTCGAAGGGGGCAGAGAATTCTTGAGAGTTCTCA
ATGAAGTTATTGGTGACTTTGATGAGCTTCTCGATCGGCCGGACTTCACGCATATTGAAAAAATCAAAAC
AATTGGGCCTGCGTATATGGCAGCAAGTGGATTGAATCCAGAACGAAAAAAGAATATGTTGCATCCAAAA
GAGCATCTATATCAGATGGTTGATTTTGCATTGGCAGTTCAACATGTACTCAGTGTTTTCAACGAGGATT
TGCTCAATTTTGATTTTGTTTGCAAGTTAGGACTTAATATTGGACCCGTCACTGCTGGTGTCATTGGAAC
AACAAAGTTGTACTACGATATCTGGGGTGACACTGTAAACATTGCTAGCCGAATGTACAGCACCGGAGTT
TTAAATCGCATTCAAGTATCACAACACACACGAGAATATCTCCTGGATCGGTATGAATTCGAGTTCCGCG
ATCATATTGAAGTCAAGGGAATTGATGGAGGAATGGATACTTATCTTTTGGTTGGTCGAAAAGGTGATGG
AATACCTCCATCAATCAAGGATAACCAAGAAGACGAATTTTAAATCTCGAGGAGCTCCCGAGATCTTCAG
CGCTCAGCATTCGTAGAATTGTAAGTTTAAACTTTCTCATACTAACTAACGCGCTCTATTTAAATTTTCA
GAATTCCAACTGAGCGCCGGTCGCTACCATTACCAACTTGTCTGGTGTCAAAAATAATAGGGGCCGCTGT
CATCAGAGTAAGTTTAAACTGAGTTCTACTAACTAACGAGTAATATTTAAATTTTCAGCATCTCGCGCCC
GTGCCTCTGACTTCTAAGTCCAATTACTCTTCAACATCCCTACATGCTCTTTCTCCCTGTGCTCCCACCC
CCTATTTTTGTTATTATCAAAAAAACTTCTTCTTAATTTCTTTGTTTTTTAGCTTCTTTTAAGTCACCTC
TAACAATGAAATTGTGTAGATTCAAAAATAGAATTAATTCGTAATAAAAAGTCGAAAAAAATTGTGCTCC
CTCCCCCCATTAATAATAATTCTATCCCAAAATCTACACAATGTTCTGTGTACACTTCTTATGTTTTTTT
TACTTCTGATAAATTTTTTTTGAAACATCATAGAAAAAACCGCACACAAAATACCTTATCATATGTTACG
TTTCAGTTTATGACCGCAATTTTTATTTCTTCGCACGTCTGGGCCTCTCATGACGTCAAATCATGCTCAT
CGTGAAAAAGTTTTGGAGTATTTTTGGAATTTTTCAATCAAGTGAAAGTTTATGAAATTAATTTTCCTGC
TTTTGCTTTTTGGGGGTTTCCCCTATTGTTTGTCAAGAGTTTCGAGGACGGCGTTTTTCTTGCTAAAATC
ACAAGTATTGATGAGCACGATGCAAGAAAGATCGGAAGAAGGTTTGGGTTTGAGGCTCAGTGGAAGGTGA
GTAGAAGTTGATAATTTGAAAGTGGAGTAGTGTCTATGGGGTTTTTGCCTTAAATGACAGAATACATTCC
CAATATACCAAACATAACTGTTTCCTACTAGTCGGCCGTACGGGCCCTTTCGTCTCGCGCGTTTCGGTGA
TGACGGTGAAAACCTCTGACACATGCAGCTCCCGGAGACGGTCACAGCTTGTCTGTAAGCGGATGCCGGG
AGCAGACAAGCCCGTCAGGGCGCGTCAGCGGGTGTTGGCGGGTGTCGGGGCTGGCTTAACTATGCGGCAT
CAGAGCAGATTGTACTGAGAGTGCACCATATGCGGTGTGAAATACCGCACAGATGCGTAAGGAGAAAATA
CCGCATCAGGCGGCCTTAAGGGCCTCGTGATACGCCTATTTTTATAGGTTAATGTCATGATAATAATGGT
TTCTTAGACGTCAGGTGGCACTTTTCGGGGAAATGTGCGCGGAACCCCTATTTGTTTATTTTTCTAAATA
CATTCAAATATGTATCCGCTCATGAGACAATAACCCTGATAAATGCTTCAATAATATTGAAAAAGGAAGA
GTATGAGTATTCAACATTTCCGTGTCGCCCTTATTCCCTTTTTTGCGGCATTTTGCCTTCCTGTTTTTGC
TCACCCAGAAACGCTGGTGAAAGTAAAAGATGCTGAAGATCAGTTGGGTGCACGAGTGGGTTACATCGAA
CTGGATCTCAACAGCGGTAAGATCCTTGAGAGTTTTCGCCCCGAAGAACGTTTTCCAATGATGAGCACTT
TTAAAGTTCTGCTATGTGGCGCGGTATTATCCCGTATTGACGCCGGGCAAGAGCAACTCGGTCGCCGCAT
ACACTATTCTCAGAATGACTTGGTTGAGTACTCACCAGTCACAGAAAAGCATCTTACGGATGGCATGACA
GTAAGAGAATTATGCAGTGCTGCCATAACCATGAGTGATAACACTGCGGCCAACTTACTTCTGACAACGA
TCGGAGGACCGAAGGAGCTAACCGCTTTTTTGCACAACATGGGGGATCATGTAACTCGCCTTGATCGTTG
GGAACCGGAGCTGAATGAAGCCATACCAAACGACGAGCGTGACACCACGATGCCTGTAGCAATGGCAACA
ACGTTGCGCAAACTATTAACTGGCGAACTACTTACTCTAGCTTCCCGGCAACAATTAATAGACTGGATGG
AGGCGGATAAAGTTGCAGGACCACTTCTGCGCTCGGCCCTTCCGGCTGGCTGGTTTATTGCTGATAAATC
TGGAGCCGGTGAGCGTGGGTCTCGCGGTATCATTGCAGCACTGGGGCCAGATGGTAAGCCCTCCCGTATC
GTAGTTATCTACACGACGGGGAGTCAGGCAACTATGGATGAACGAAATAGACAGATCGCTGAGATAGGTG
CCTCACTGATTAAGCATTGGTAACTGTCAGACCAAGTTTACTCATATATACTTTAGATTGATTTAAAACT
TCATTTTTAATTTAAAAGGATCTAGGTGAAGATCCTTTTTGATAATCTCATGACCAAAATCCCTTAACGT
GAGTTTTCGTTCCACTGAGCGTCAGACCCCGTAGAAAAGATCAAAGGATCTTCTTGAGATCCTTTTTTTC
TGCGCGTAATCTGCTGCTTGCAAACAAAAAAACCACCGCTACCAGCGGTGGTTTGTTTGCCGGATCAAGA
GCTACCAACTCTTTTTCCGAAGGTAACTGGCTTCAGCAGAGCGCAGATACCAAATACTGTCCTTCTAGTG
TAGCCGTAGTTAGGCCACCACTTCAAGAACTCTGTAGCACCGCCTACATACCTCGCTCTGCTAATCCTGT
TACCAGTGGCTGCTGCCAGTGGCGATAAGTCGTGTCTTACCGGGTTGGACTCAAGACGATAGTTACCGGA
TAAGGCGCAGCGGTCGGGCTGAACGGGGGGTTCGTGCACACAGCCCAGCTTGGAGCGAACGACCTACACC
GAACTGAGATACCTACAGCGTGAGCATTGAGAAAGCGCCACGCTTCCCGAAGGGAGAAAGGCGGACAGGT
ATCCGGTAAGCGGCAGGGTCGGAACAGGAGAGCGCACGAGGGAGCTTCCAGGGGGAAACGCCTGGTATCT
TTATAGTCCTGTCGGGTTTCGCCACCTCTGACTTGAGCGTCGATTTTTGTGATGCTCGTCAGGGGGGCGG
AGCCTATGGAAAAACGCCAGCAACGCGGCCTTTTTACGGTTCCTGGCCTTTTGCTGGCCTTTTGCTCACA
TGTTCTTTCCTGCGTTATCCCCTGATTCTGTGGATAACCGTATTACCGCCTTTGAGTGAGCTGATACCGC
TCGCCGCAGCCGAACGACCGAGCGCAGCGAGTCAGTGAGCGAGGAAGCGGAAGAGCGCCCAATACGCAAA
CCGCCTCTCCCCGCGCGTTGGCCGATTCATTAATGCAGCTGGCACGACAGGTTTCCCGACTGGAAAGCGG
GCAGTGAGCGCAACGCAATTAATGTGAGTTAGCTCACTCATTAGGCACCCCAGGCTTTACACTTTATGCT
TCCGGCTCGTATGTTGTGTGGAATTGTGAGCGGATAACAATTTCACACAGGAAACAGCTATGACCATGAT
TACGCCAAGCTGTAAGTTTAAACATGATCTTACTAACTAACTATTCTCATTTAAATTTTCAGAGCTTAAA
AATGGCTGAAATCACTCACAACGATGGATACGCTAACAACTTGGAAATGAAAT
Features (pLannotate 1.2.2; 11 found; start..end, strand, type, name):
   2397..2413    -  misc_feature   MCS (fragment): pUC18/19 multiple cloning site
   7041..7136    +  CDS            aex-5 (fragment): AEX5_CAEEL - Also known as kpc-3 From Caenorhabditis elegans.
   7264..7299    +  CDS            rop (fragment): Rop protein, which maintains plasmids at low copy number; rop
   7401..7500    +  misc_feature   bom (fragment): basis of mobility region from pBR322
   7598..7702    +  promoter       AmpR promoter: bla
   7703..8563    +  CDS            AmpR: β-lactamase; bla; confers resistance to ampicillin, carbenicillin, and related antibiotics
   8734..9322    +  rep_origin     ori: high-copy-number ColE1/pMB1/pBR322/pUC origin of replication
   9505..9597    +  CDS            lacI (fragment): lac repressor; lacI; The lac repressor binds to the lac operator to inhibit transcription in E. coli. This inhibition can be relieved by adding lactose or isopropyl-β-D-thiogalactopyranoside (IPTG).
   9610..9631    +  protein_bind   CAP binding site: CAP binding activates transcription in the presence of cAMP. E. coli catabolite activator protein
   9646..9676    +  promoter       lac promoter: promoter for the E. coli lac operon
   9684..9700    +  protein_bind   lac operator: The lac repressor binds to the lac operator to inhibit transcription in E. coli. This inhibition can be relieved by adding lactose or isopropyl-β-D-thiogalactopyranoside (IPTG). lac repressor encoded by lacI
