>Addgene plasmid #110876 | KG#81 | addgene full sequence | sequence record 212571 | Addgene NGS Result
AAATAAGCTTGGGCTGCAGGTCGGCTATAATAAGTTCTTGAATAAAATAATTTTCCCGACAAAACATGAG
TATTTCTTTCGAAAATAAAAGTGCAGGCTAATTAGAGATTATTCTGTAATTAACTGCATAATTTGTCACG
TGCCATAGTTTTACATTCCACTACGTCATAGTTCTTAAAATACTAATCTCCTGAAAATAGAAGTAGGTGA
AGAAAGTTTAATTATCAGTTCTAAAATGACAATTGATCTTTGGAATATGTTCTGAAACTACCGATCATTG
AACAGATGCTATTTGAATGATATAGAATTGTATATTTGCAATTTCTGAAACGCGTTCTTAAAGGCACACA
GATTAATTCAAAAGGGTCTGGCCGCAAAAAGGTTTATGGTGGCCGATTTTGAGTTTTGTGTGTGATTGCT
TTTTCACAATCAGTGTTTTCAGGATTATGTGATGAACTAGATCTTCAAGTTTCGTTACATTTCATATGTT
TTCGGAACTCACGAAGTACATATTGGGTATTGTGCTCAAAAAATTCAGCAATCAGCTTCGCTCCGCTGAC
TTTAGAACCCAAAAAAATAGTATGGCCAAACTGACTGTGTTACGATCATTTCAATTTTTCAATACATATT
TAAGATTTCTAAGAGTAAGAAGGTCAAAAACTGTTCTGGAATACATATATATTTTTCAGGTTACAATTAG
TCAAAAAGTGCACTGAAATATACGTTTTAATTTCACGAATAACCCAATTAGTTCAATGTATTTTTGGTCA
ACCAACGTTAAAGTTTGGCTTCCAACCAATTATCATTTCTGATCAACCACAATGTTTTTTCTTTATCTGC
AAGTTAATTTTTTATTTTTATCCAGATGTTTGGCATATTTTTCAATTCTTCACTAGCGCCCACTTCTTGC
ACTTCCGGCGCCCTGAATCTAATGCATCTGTTGCAAGAATTGAAAGACCAATCAACACATTGTTTTCTTC
ACGAGATACTGAAGAAAATGAATAAAAACAGAGAAAAAGAGCCATGTGATTAGTGACAACTGTTGCTAAC
AGATACCATAGCTTGGACTTGGTACGTGATGGCAACGTATGGGTCAACAAAAATGATTGCAGAGGGGGTG
CAAAACAGTCAAGTCGAGAAAATATGAAAAACAGAAAACAAAGAACAGAAAAATGGGTTTGAGAGTCAGT
ATAATTTATAAAAGAAAAATTGTACATAGAAATTAACCATTTTTGTAGAAGAAGTTATTTTTCAAGCATC
GTTAAAAATTATTCAAAGCACCTTATTTCATATTTAATTTTAAACATGGTTAAATGAACAACACGGTGCG
CAATCAGGAAAACTTGAAATCTGAAACTGTTGTTGTGATCTTCTTCGCAACTGTTCAGATAGCACTAGTG
TAATGTTAAGAGTGCGCGAATATAATGGAATATAATGGATCACACCTCCTGCCATCAGGTAAACGTCTCT
GTTATCACATATTTCCAACTATTAAATTTTTACCTTTTACAGTTTTACATTTTTTTGAAAAAAGTAACTT
TTTGTCTTCAAAATCCCTGACGAAAATATCAAATATTTTAATCGAGACTGCAGAGGAACCGATTGATGAT
TTGGAAAATCCAGCTTTACCTGTGTAAGAACTGAAAAGTTTCATAACCCTAGGGTATTCCCAGTTACATT
CCCCACTGGCTAACAATAGCACCCAGTTTTTCATCACCTTTCTTCAAATTTCTCGGCGATTTGTTAAAAA
CAAAATTTGTGTCCCTTCTCTGATATCTCTATGTCTCTAAACACAAGTTCATCGGAAAACGAAGGAGGGT
AGGTGTTGGTTGGGCTCCCGAAGTGAAAATAGAAGAGCAAGAATAGAATATTAGAGAGAGAGTGCAGAGA
GGGCGGGATAGCTCCCGGGATTCCGTTTTCTTCTTCTTTATCTTCAACGATGATGTGTGTGCGTGTTGTA
TAGATTCTGTTGCTCCCCCACAACTCGCTCCGAAGGCTCAATACAATTCAATTGATATTGGAGGAGAGCC
TACCGGAGTGGGAGGATAAGAAGAAACATAAGAAGAAGAAGAAGAAGAAGCATGCTTCTGGTTTTTGATG
CTATGAAAACGGCACAAAAAGATGATTGAGGTCCCTTTTCAATACCTTCTCTCATCTTTCAAATCCCATT
GAAACCTAAAACTTCTCACCACGCTTTACCATTGTTCTCCAAAAACTTATAGCAATGTCTATAACTTTTT
TATCTCTGAAAAGCAGTGTTCCATTTTTCTTTTTCCTATTTTATTTCAATTGTTTCTCACATTTCGTTTG
GATTCTTTGCTTGTCAACCAGCTTCTTCTTCCACTTTTACCGTCTAATTTTCAGGGCAGGGAGCCATCAA
ACCCACGACCACTAGATCCATCTAGAGGATCCCCGGGATTGGCCAAAGGACCCAAAGGTATGTTTCGAAT
GATACTAACATAACATAGAACATTTTCAGGAGGACCCTTGGCTAGCGTCGACGGTACCGGTAAAAATGGA
CGACGATGTCGGTGAACGAACACCGGCTCTCGGTGGTTCATGTGGACCATCAGTTCGTGCACACAGTAGT
TCCCCAAGACGTGTTCCATTATTTGAGAGAGCATCTGCTAGATGGTGGAATCCTCAATTTCGATCTGCAA
CACTAGAAGCTCAATATTGGAAGTGTAGTTTCAGTCAGTTAAGAGATCGATTTCGTTCTGGATTAATATA
TATTGCCGTTGTAATTGCCGCTTGGACACTTTATTTAGCTTTATTCGATAGAACTTTTATTCAGCATTGG
ATCGTTTCACTATGCCTCTGTGCCATTATTTTCGCGATGTTTGCCTTCACGGCGTGCGCCGCTCAATACC
AAAGGTTCTACATGCCAACCTCATTTCTATGCACTTTTTTGATATGCCTTGTCACGTTGCTCATCTTCTC
CGCAGAGAATCAAGCTGCGTTTATGACTCCAGTTGCAAGTCTTGCCACAAGTTTTCAGGTCGTTCTCCTG
ATCTACACAGTCATTCCACTGCCACTCTATTTATGTATACTCATCGGAATAATCTACTCAATCCTATTTG
AGATTCTCAACAAGAACAAAATTGGTCTTGAAGAGGCCGGATACATTAAGCTTGTCCTTCACGCTGGTGT
CCATTTACTCGGTGTCCATTTGTTCATTTTAACTCAAGTGCGACAGAGGAAAACGTTTCTGAAAGTGGGA
CAATCGATGTTGGCAAGAAAGGATCTAGAGTTGGAGACACAGTTTAAAGATCATATGATTCAGTCTGTGA
TGTCTAAAAAGGTAGCTGATGAATTACTGAAAGATGCATCAGAACTTCGCCGACCTTCTGCTTCCAACGA
CTCAAACTGCCGAACTTCAAATGCTACACAAGTTGACCAGCCCCTTGCCAAGATGGTACCTGAATACCGA
AAGTTCCGTCCATTTACGATGAATCTCATGACAAATGTGTCGATTCTGTTTGCGGATATTGCTGGGTTTA
CTAAAATGTCATCAAATAAATCTGCCGACGAACTTGTCAATCTGCTCAATGATCTTTTTGGAAGATTCGA
TACTTTGTGTCGATTGAGAGGATTAGAGAAGATTTCAACTTTGGGAGATTGTTACTATTGTGTTGCTGGA
TGTCCTGAACCATGTGATGATCATGCATGCAGAACAGTCGAAATGGGTCTCGACATGATTGTTGCAATCC
GCCAATTTGATATTGATCGTGGACAAGAAGTGAATATGCGTGTGGGAATTCATACAGGAAAAGTAATGTG
CGGAATGGTTGGAACAAAAAGATTCAAATTCGATGTGTTCTCAAACGATGTCACACTGGCAAATGAGATG
GAATCTTCTGGTGTTGCTGGAAGAGTTCACGTTTCCGAAGCAACTGCAAAACTTTTGAAAGGGCTTTATG
AAATTGAAGAGGGACCGGATTATGATGGTCCATTGAGGATGCAAGTTCAGGGAACTGAACGTCGTGTTAA
ACCAGAAAGCATGAAGACTTTCTTTATCAAAGGACGTATTAATGATGGTGTAGAAGAAGAAGTGATGCAA
GTTCAGGAAGTTGAGAGCCTTCACAGTCAGAAAAGCAGTAAAAAGTCGACTCTAAAACAGAAATGGGCGG
AAAAGTTGAAAATGAACCACACAAATTCTTATCCAATGCGAGCCGCTGCACGTGAAGGAGGTGGAAGTTT
GAGAATAAAATTGGCAGAGAGAAATAGAAGTACACAGTTACTGCCAAAAGAATCAAATTCAATTTGTATA
ATGGAAGATAACCGAAAGTCAGCATCACTTCAAGCATTGGCAACGAATAATTTTAATGGAAGTAATACAG
ATACAAATAACACTTATAGTGAACGTGGAGTTGCTGGAAGTGTTAGTAAGAAGTCTGTAGCTGGAAGTGA
AAGTAATAGTATAAAAGGAAGTAGAAGCAGTGGACTACAATTATCTCTACAAGATGGAAATTCTGATTTA
AATTCAGTTGGAGGTTTGGATACTGCAATCAGTCACCATCACAATGCAGCATCTCTCACTCGATTTGATA
CTGATAACAATTTTGATCAGCGTTTGGCAATGGTAATTGGACAAGGAGAAGGAGGATTTGATAAAGGATT
TTGGAATCATCATGATAGTTTGAATAAGTGGACTCTTCGATTTAATGAAAAGGACGTTGAAGAGGAATAT
CGAGCTCATTTTGTGGATTCATCGGAAAGATATACGGCATCAAAGAAAGGTCATGTTGAAAGACATAAAG
ATTTGATGGAACAAGGTGGAGAAAAAGATGGAATTACTGGATCAACGGTCAACAAGTATAGATATTCAGG
AGTCTTCATCGATATAATTGTTGCCACGTTGATATTTGTAATATCGGGTGCAGTTGCAATTATGTCTGTC
CGTCCATTCCCATTATCACTCATTGCATACTTCCCATTTGCTGCTGCAATTCTCATTCTTACAATTGTCC
TTATTGGTCTTCCACTTCTCGCCCGTAAAAAATCATTCCAATGTGCAAATCAATGGATGCCACGTCATCT
CATCGGTCTTCTTCTGATCTTTCTTCCAATCGGTGTCGCAATCTGTATCATGCCATTGTGCCAAAGTGGA
GACTGTGCAAATGTAATTCTGAACTACCGTCTTGCATTCAGTTATGTCACCATTCTTGCCATATTCGCTC
ATTGCAACTTCTCCCAATTAGCTGCCTGGCCAAAAACTACTGCTGCAGTATTTATCGGACTTCTCCACAT
TGCTGGAGTTTTCTACTGCGAATTCAATTTGAAACACTTAGTTGAAGAGCAAGACACCTGCAACGTGACA
GCAATCATGATTCCACCAATTCGCAAAGGTCTGAACTACACAATTGCATTGAACTCGACATCTGCAAGAA
CATTATCTCAAGATTTTGGATCTCCATTATTCATTTGGGAGCTGCTTCTGGATGTGATCCTGTCGATTGT
TCTAGTTGCATTCCTTAATTATCAGTTCGAAACCGCATTCCGTATGTCATTCTTTGGAGATGTTCAAGCT
CGTCGGGACACTGAAAGAATGCAAATCGTGCGTGATCAAGCCGATTGGCTCCTGAATAACGTGATCCCAG
CCCACGCAGTAGAAAGTCTTAAAACGGATACCAAATACAGTGAAAACCATGAAACAGTTGGTGTACTGTT
CGCTTCAATCACTAATTGGAATGATATGTATGAAGAGAATTTCGAAGGGGGCAGAGAATTCTTGAGAGTT
CTCAATGAAGTTATTGGTGACTTTGATGAGCTTCTCGATCGGCCGGACTTCACGCATATTGAAAAAATCA
AAACAATTGGGCCTGCGTATATGGCAGCAAGTGGATTGAATCCAGAACGAAAAAAGAATATGTTGCATCC
AAAAGAGCATCTATATCAGATGGTTGATTTTGCATTGGCAGTTCAACATGTACTCAGTGTTTTCAACGAG
GATTTGCTCAATTTTGATTTTGTTTGCAAGTTAGGACTTAATATTGGACCCGTCACTGCTGGTGTCATTG
GAACAACAAAGTTGTACTACGATATCTGGGGTGACACTGTAAACATTGCTAGCCGAATGTACAGCACCGG
AGTTTTAAATCGCATTCAAGTATCACAACACACACGAGAATATCTCCTGGATCGGTATGAATTCGAGTTC
CGCGATCATATTGAAGTCAAGGGAATTGATGGAGGAATGGATACTTATCTTTTGGTTGGTCGAAAAGGTG
ATGGAATACCTCCATCAATCAAGGATAACCAAGAAGACGAATTTTAAATCTCGAGGAGCTCCCGAGATCT
TCAGCGCTCAGCATTCGTAGAATTGTAAGTTTAAACTTTCTCATACTAACTAACGCGCTCTATTTAAATT
TTCAGAATTCCAACTGAGCGCCGGTCGCTACCATTACCAACTTGTCTGGTGTCAAAAATAATAGGGGCCG
CTGTCATCAGAGTAAGTTTAAACTGAGTTCTACTAACTAACGAGTAATATTTAAATTTTCAGCATCTCGC
GCCCGTGCCTCTGACTTCTAAGTCCAATTACTCTTCAACATCCCTACATGCTCTTTCTCCCTGTGCTCCC
ACCCCCTATTTTTGTTATTATCAAAAAACTTCTCTTAATTTCTTTGTTTTTTAGCTTCTTTTAAGTCACC
TCTAACAATGAAATTGTGTAGATTCAAAAATAGAATTAATTCGTAATAAAAAGTCGAAAAAAATTGTGCT
CCCTCCCCCCATTAATAATAATTCTATCCCAAAATCTACACAATGTTCTGTGTACACTTCTTATGTTTTT
TACTTCTGATAAATTTTTTTGAAACATCATAGAAAAAACCGCACACAAAATACCTTATCATATGTTACGT
TTCAGTTTATGACCGCAATTTTTATTTCTTCGCACGTCTGGGCCTCTCATGACGTCAAATCATGCTCATC
GTGAAAAAGTTTTGGAGTATTTTTGGAATTTTTCAATCAAGTGAAAGTTTATGAAATTAATTTTCCTGCT
TTTGCTTTTTGGGGTTTCCCCTATTGTTTGTCAAGATTTCGAGGACGGCGTTTTTCTTGCTAAAATCACA
AGTATTGATGAGCACGATGCAAGAAAGATCGGAAGAAGGTTTGGGTTTGAGGCTCAGTGGAAGGTGAGTA
GAAGTTGATAATTTGAAAGTGGAGTAGTGTCTATGGGGTTTTTGCCTTAAATGACAGAATACATTCCCAA
TATACCAAACATAACTGTTTCCTACTAGTCGGCCGTACGGGCCCTTTCGTCTCGCGCGTTTCGGTGATGA
CGGTGAAAACCTCTGACACATGCAGCTCCCGGAGACGGTCACAGCTTGTCTGTAAGCGGATGCCGGGAGC
AGACAAGCCCGTCAGGGCGCGTCAGCGGGTGTTGGCGGGTGTCGGGGCTGGCTTAACTATGCGGCATCAG
AGCAGATTGTACTGAGAGTGCACCATATGCGGTGTGAAATACCGCACAGATGCGTAAGGAGAAAATACCG
CATCAGGCGGCCTTAAGGGCCTCGTGATACGCCTATTTTTATAGGTTAATGTCATGATAATAATGGTTTC
TTAGACGTCAGGTGGCACTTTTCGGGGAAATGTGCGCGGAACCCCTATTTGTTTATTTTTCTAAATACAT
TCAAATATGTATCCGCTCATGAGACAATAACCCTGATAAATGCTTCAATAATATTGAAAAAGGAAGAGTA
TGAGTATTCAACATTTCCGTGTCGCCCTTATTCCCTTTTTTGCGGCATTTTGCCTTCCTGTTTTTGCTCA
CCCAGAAACGCTGGTGAAAGTAAAAGATGCTGAAGATCAGTTGGGTGCACGAGTGGGTTACATCGAACTG
GATCTCAACAGCGGTAAGATCCTTGAGAGTTTTCGCCCCGAAGAACGTTTTCCAATGATGAGCACTTTTA
AAGTTCTGCTATGTGGCGCGGTATTATCCCGTATTGACGCCGGGCAAGAGCAACTCGGTCGCCGCATACA
CTATTCTCAGAATGACTTGGTTGAGTACTCACCAGTCACAGAAAAGCATCTTACGGATGGCATGACAGTA
AGAGAATTATGCAGTGCTGCCATAACCATGAGTGATAACACTGCGGCCAACTTACTTCTGACAACGATCG
GAGGACCGAAGGAGCTAACCGCTTTTTTGCACAACATGGGGGATCATGTAACTCGCCTTGATCGTTGGGA
ACCGGAGCTGAATGAAGCCATACCAAACGACGAGCGTGACACCACGATGCCTGTAGCAATGGCAACAACG
TTGCGCAAACTATTAACTGGCGAACTACTTACTCTAGCTTCCCGGCAACAATTAATAGACTGGATGGAGG
CGGATAAAGTTGCAGGACCACTTCTGCGCTCGGCCCTTCCGGCTGGCTGGTTTATTGCTGATAAATCTGG
AGCCGGTGAGCGTGGGTCTCGCGGTATCATTGCAGCACTGGGGCCAGATGGTAAGCCCTCCCGTATCGTA
GTTATCTACACGACGGGGAGTCAGGCAACTATGGATGAACGAAATAGACAGATCGCTGAGATAGGTGCCT
CACTGATTAAGCATTGGTAACTGTCAGACCAAGTTTACTCATATATACTTTAGATTGATTTAAAACTTCA
TTTTTAATTTAAAAGGATCTAGGTGAAGATCCTTTTTGATAATCTCATGACCAAAATCCCTTAACGTGAG
TTTTCGTTCCACTGAGCGTCAGACCCCGTAGAAAAGATCAAAGGATCTTCTTGAGATCCTTTTTTTCTGC
GCGTAATCTGCTGCTTGCAAACAAAAAAACCACCGCTACCAGCGGTGGTTTGTTTGCCGGATCAAGAGCT
ACCAACTCTTTTTCCGAAGGTAACTGGCTTCAGCAGAGCGCAGATACCAAATACTGTTCTTCTAGTGTAG
CCGTAGTTAGGCCACCACTTCAAGAACTCTGTAGCACCGCCTACATACCTCGCTCTGCTAATCCTGTTAC
CAGTGGCTGCTGCCAGTGGCGATAAGTCGTGTCTTACCGGGTTGGACTCAAGACGATAGTTACCGGATAA
GGCGCAGCGGTCGGGCTGAACGGGGGGTTCGTGCACACAGCCCAGCTTGGAGCGAACGACCTACACCGAA
CTGAGATACCTACAGCGTGAGCTATGAGAAAGCGCCACGCTTCCCGAAGGGAGAAAGGCGGACAGGTATC
CGGTAAGCGGCAGGGTCGGAACAGGAGAGCGCACGAGGGAGCTTCCAGGGGGAAACGCCTGGTATCTTTA
TAGTCCTGTCGGGTTTCGCCACCTCTGACTTGAGCGTCGATTTTTGTGATGCTCGTCAGGGGGGCGGAGC
CTATGGAAAAACGCCAGCAACGCGGCCTTTTTACGGTTCCTGGCCTTTTGCTGGCCTTTTGCTCACATGT
TCTTTCCTGCGTTATCCCCTGATTCTGTGGATAACCGTATTACCGCCTTTGAGTGAGCTGATACCGCTCG
CCGCAGCCGAACGACCGAGCGCAGCGAGTCAGTGAGCGAGGAAGCGGAAGAGCGCCCAATACGCAAACCG
CCTCTCCCCGCGCGTTGGCCGATTCATTAATGCAGCTGGCACGACAGGTTTCCCGACTGGAAAGCGGGCA
GTGAGCGCAACGCAATTAATGTGAGTTAGCTCACTCATTAGGCACCCCAGGCTTTACACTTTATGCTTCC
GGCTCGTATGTTGTGTGGAATTGTGAGCGGATAACAATTTCACACAGGAAACAGCTATGACCATGATTAC
GCCAAGCTGTAAGTTTAAACATGATCTTACTAACTAACTATTCTCATTTAAATTTTCAGAGCTTAAAAAT
GGCTGAAATCACTCACAACGATGGATACGCTAACAACTTGGAAATG
Features (pLannotate 1.2.2; 12 found; start..end, strand, type, name):
   2401..2417    -  misc_feature   MCS (fragment): pUC18/19 multiple cloning site
   3464..3934    +  CDS            ADCY7 (fragment): ADCY7_HUMAN - Also known as KIAA0037 From Homo sapiens (Human).
   6981..7133    +  CDS            aex-5 (fragment): AEX5_CAEEL - Also known as kpc-3 From Caenorhabditis elegans.
   7261..7296    +  CDS            rop (fragment): Rop protein, which maintains plasmids at low copy number; rop
   7398..7497    +  misc_feature   bom (fragment): basis of mobility region from pBR322
   7595..7699    +  promoter       AmpR promoter: bla
   7700..8560    +  CDS            AmpR: β-lactamase; bla; confers resistance to ampicillin, carbenicillin, and related antibiotics
   8731..9319    +  rep_origin     ori: high-copy-number ColE1/pMB1/pBR322/pUC origin of replication
   9502..9594    +  CDS            lacI (fragment): lac repressor; lacI; The lac repressor binds to the lac operator to inhibit transcription in E. coli. This inhibition can be relieved by adding lactose or isopropyl-β-D-thiogalactopyranoside (IPTG).
   9607..9628    +  protein_bind   CAP binding site: CAP binding activates transcription in the presence of cAMP. E. coli catabolite activator protein
   9643..9673    +  promoter       lac promoter: promoter for the E. coli lac operon
   9681..9697    +  protein_bind   lac operator: The lac repressor binds to the lac operator to inhibit transcription in E. coli. This inhibition can be relieved by adding lactose or isopropyl-β-D-thiogalactopyranoside (IPTG). lac repressor encoded by lacI
