[The description below was written by a language model from this plasmid's Addgene catalogue record and pLannotate feature annotations shown in this document.]
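Description:
KG#81 is a C. elegans transgene expression plasmid of about 9.85 kb. It was built in the pUC-derived myo-3 expression vector pPD96.52 and is catalogued as a bacterial expression vector, although its payload is meant for expression in the worm. In E. coli it is maintained through a high-copy ColE1/pUC origin and selected with ampicillin via the bla gene. The feature tables also detect backbone remnants: a lac promoter/operator with a CAP site, and fragments of lacI, rop, bom and the pUC polylinker. The depositor notes that the plasmid is somewhat unstable, with only about half of colonies carrying the correct construct and low DNA yields.

The payload is a roughly 2.4 kb myo-3 promoter driving a 3.8 kb acy-1 adenylyl cyclase cDNA with the P260S gain-of-function substitution, followed by the unc-54 3' control region, which supplies the polyadenylation signal. The myo-3 promoter gives strong expression in body wall muscle and is also active in vulval and intestine-associated muscles. Three artificial introns sit in the 5' UTR, just upstream of the unc-54 3' end, and within it. They are included to make expression of the intronless cDNA more robust and uniform. Consensus sequence contexts were also engineered around the start and stop codons.

The automated annotation does not label the worm elements. Its partial match to human ADCY7 probably reflects homology with the acy-1 coding region, and the aex-5 fragment lies in the region following the cDNA. The construct serves to test the effect of muscle-specific activation of the Gαs/adenylyl cyclase pathway, in the context of work on suppressors of ric-8 paralysis.
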