Addgene plasmid #110876: KG#81
Purpose: Expresses the C. elegans acy-1 P260S gain-of-function cDNA in body wall muscle
Depositing lab: Kenneth Miller. Depositing organization: Oklahoma Medical Research Foundation. Publication: Mutations that rescue the paralysis of Caenorhabditis elegans ric-8 (synembryn) mutants activate the G alpha(s) pathway and define a third major branch of the synaptic signaling network. Schade MA, Reynolds NK, Dollins CM, Miller KG. Genetics. 2005 Feb;169(2):631-49. doi: 10.1534/genetics.104.032334. Epub 2004 Oct 16. PubMed 15489510.
Backbone
  Vector backbone: pUC
  Backbone size w/o insert (bp): 2617
  Total vector size (bp): 9853
  Vector type: Bacterial Expression
Growth in bacteria
  Bacterial resistance: Ampicillin, 100 μg/mL
  Growth temperature: 37°C
  Growth strain: DH5alpha
  Growth instructions: Always streak out this culture for single colonies and do minipreps on >= 4 clones (~1/2 of colonies will be right). Choose small colonies after 18 - 20h growth. DNA yeild is low (~170 ng/ ul x 30 ul for a Qiagen 3 ml miniprep).
  Copy number: High Copy
Gene/Insert 1
  Gene/Insert name: myo-3 promoter
  Species: C. elegans (nematode)
  Insert size (bp): 2387
  Cloning method: Unknown
  Sequencing primers: 5′ Unknown
Gene/Insert 2
  Gene/Insert name: acy-1 P260S gain-of-function cDNA
  Species: C. elegans (nematode)
  Insert size (bp): 3762
  Mutation: Changed Proline to Serine at amino acid 260
  Cloning method: Unknown
  Sequencing primers: 5′ Unknown
Gene/Insert 3
  Gene/Insert name: unc-54 3' control region with 1 artificial intron just upstream and 1 artificial intron in control region
  Species: C. elegans (nematode)
  Insert size (bp): 978
  Cloning method: Unknown
  Sequencing primers: 5′ Unknown
Terms and licenses: Academic/Nonprofit Terms; Industry Terms: Not Available to Industry
Depositor comments: Always streak out this culture for single colonies and do minipreps on >= 4 clones (~1/2 of colonies will be right). Choose small colonies after 18 - 20h growth. DNA yeild is low (~170 ng/ ul x 30 ul for a Qiagen 3 ml miniprep). Used Pfu Ultra polymerase and primers engineered with restriction sites to amplify the 3.8 Kb acy-1(P260S) cDNA coding region from KG#63 and cloned into Age I/ Xho I cut pPD96.52 (myo-3:: expression vector). Transformed into XL1-Blue electrocompetent cells. Miniprepped 8 clones to find those with correct size insert and vector, then submitted 2 clones for sequence. Chose one clone that has correct sequence and make glycerol stock and save the DNA. Features of the expression construct: This expression construct has a promoter (myo-3) that will drive strong expression of acy-1 (P260S) cDNA in the body wall muscle cells. The myo-3 promoter is generally active in body muscles (body wall, vulval, and intestine associated muscles including the anal depressor [Okkema et al., 1993 Genetics; Ardizzi and Epstein 1987 JCB]. Other features of the expression vector include the unc-54 3' end including the poly A addition signal, and 3 introns (1 in 5' UTR, 1 just upstream of the unc-54 3' end, and 1 inserted in the unc-54 3' end). These introns help provide more uniform and robust expression, especially if you are expressing a cDNA with no introns (as we are) as opposed to a gene with introns. The sequence AAAA is engineered just after the 5' restriction site and just before the initiator ATG to provide a consensus translation start site. The sequence AT follows the stop codon and immediately precedes the 3' restriction site to provide a consensus post - stop codon sequence. Note: the acy-1 cDNA from which this clone was produced corresponds to the single acy-1 cDNA predicted by wormbase, which is F17C8.1 except for the gf mutation in this clone.
How to cite: KG#81 was a gift from Kenneth Miller (Addgene plasmid # 110876 ; http://n2t.net/addgene:110876 ; RRID:Addgene_110876)
